Addgene plasmid #133399: BII-ChPtW-smURFP
Purpose: Piggybac vector for constitutive expression of smURFP-NLS
Depositing lab: Blair Madison. Depositing organization: Washington University in Saint Louis.
Backbone
  Vector backbone: BII-ChPtW
  Backbone manufacturer: Madison Lab
  Vector type: Mammalian Expression
  Selectable markers: Puromycin
Growth in bacteria
  Bacterial resistance: Ampicillin, 100 μg/mL
  Growth temperature: 37°C
  Growth strain: DH5alpha
  Copy number: High Copy
Gene/Insert
  Gene/Insert name: smURFP-NLS
  Species: Other
  Mutation: N/A
  Promoter: CMV enhancer and hEf1a (CpG free)
  Cloning method: Restriction Enzyme; 5′ cloning site Unknown (unknown if destroyed)
Terms and licenses: Academic/Nonprofit Terms; Industry Terms: Not Available to Industry
How to cite: BII-ChPtW-smURFP was a gift from Blair Madison (Addgene plasmid # 133399 ; http://n2t.net/addgene:133399 ; RRID:Addgene_133399)
