[The description below was written by a language model from this plasmid's Addgene catalogue record and pLannotate feature annotations shown in this document.]
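Description:
BII-ChPtW-smURFP is a piggyBac transposon plasmid for constitutive mammalian expression of a nuclear-localised near-infrared fluorescent protein, built on the BII-ChPtW backbone. It is propagated in E. coli as a high-copy plasmid through a ColE1/pUC-type origin with ampicillin selection (AmpR under its own bla promoter). It also carries an f1 origin and pBluescript-derived remnants: lacZα and lacI fragments, the lac promoter and operator, and a piece of the multiple cloning site. Two sequence records, one from the depositor and one from repository sequencing, are about 7.4 kb, differ by a single nucleotide in length and give the same annotation.

The catalogue lists the promoter as a CMV enhancer joined to a CpG-free human EF1α promoter. The automated annotation picks up only mouse CMV promoter fragments upstream of the coding region and does not label the EF1α portion. This promoter drives a single open reading frame encoding puromycin N-acetyltransferase (pac), a T2A peptide and smURFP. Ribosomal skipping at T2A yields the resistance enzyme and the reporter as separate proteins from one transcript, so puromycin selection is linked directly to reporter expression. smURFP needs biliverdin as a cofactor for fluorescence. The NLS named in the insert is not separately annotated. A WPRE downstream enhances transcript expression, and an SV40 polyadenylation signal follows, annotated on the opposite strand.

The piggyBac terminal repeats are not identified in the feature tables, and short matches to phage lambda portal protein are probably spurious or stuffer sequence. By general piggyBac practice, co-delivery with a transposase source would integrate the cassette into the genome, giving stable puromycin-selected cell lines with far-red labelled nuclei.
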