Features (pLannotate 1.2.2; 20 found; start..end, strand, type, name):
    308..325     -  misc_feature   MCS (fragment): pBluescript multiple cloning site
    589..672     +  promoter       mCMV promoter (fragment): mouse cytomegalovirus (CMV) immediate early promoter
    789..996     +  promoter       mCMV promoter (fragment): mouse cytomegalovirus (CMV) immediate early promoter
   1263..1859    +  CDS            pac: PUAC_STRAD - Protein predicted: Swiss-Prot protein existence level 4. Detoxification of puromycin. From Streptomyces alboniger.
   1875..1927    +  CDS            T2A (fragment): 2A peptide from Thosea asigna virus capsid protein Eukaryotic ribosomes fail to insert a peptide bond between the Gly and Pro residues, yielding separate polypeptides.
   1968..2366    +  CDS            smURFP: smURFP is a basic (constitutively fluorescent) near ir fluorescent protein published in 2016, derived from Trichodesmium erythraeum IMS101. It is reported to be a rapidly-maturing dimer with very low acid sensitivity. It requires the cofactor biliverdin for fluorescence.
   2422..3010    +  misc_feature   WPRE: woodchuck hepatitis virus posttranscriptional regulatory element
   3090..3224    -  polyA_signal   SV40 poly(A) signal: SV40 polyadenylation signal
   3247..3330    -  CDS            large T antigen (fragment): large T antigen from SV40 (simian virus 40)
   4071..4190    -  CDS            B (fragment): PORTL_LAMBD - Experimental evidence at protein level: Swiss-Prot protein existence level 1. Forms the portal vertex of the capsid (PubMed:6228056, PubMed:6232391). This portal plays critical roles in head assembly, genome packaging, neck/tail attachment, and genome ejection (Probable). The portal protein multimerizes as a single ring-shaped homododecamer arranged around a central channel (PubMed:6232391). Binds to the terminase subunits to form the packaging machine (PubMed:7799432). From Escherichia phage lambda (Bacteriophage lambda).
   4192..4347    +  CDS            lacZα (fragment): LacZα fragment of β-galactosidase; lacZ fragment
   4352..4780    +  rep_origin     f1 ori (sequence partly withheld): f1 bacteriophage origin of replication; arrow indicates direction of (+) strand synthesis
   4833..4937    +  promoter       AmpR promoter: bla
   4938..5798    +  CDS            AmpR: β-lactamase; bla; confers resistance to ampicillin, carbenicillin, and related antibiotics
   5969..6557    +  rep_origin     ori: high-copy-number ColE1/pMB1/pBR322/pUC origin of replication
   6740..6832    +  CDS            lacI (fragment): lac repressor; lacI; The lac repressor binds to the lac operator to inhibit transcription in E. coli. This inhibition can be relieved by adding lactose or isopropyl-β-D-thiogalactopyranoside (IPTG).
   6845..6866    +  protein_bind   CAP binding site: CAP binding activates transcription in the presence of cAMP. E. coli catabolite activator protein
   6881..6911    +  promoter       lac promoter: promoter for the E. coli lac operon
   6919..6935    +  protein_bind   lac operator: The lac repressor binds to the lac operator to inhibit transcription in E. coli. This inhibition can be relieved by adding lactose or isopropyl-β-D-thiogalactopyranoside (IPTG). lac repressor encoded by lacI
   6973..7440    -  CDS            B (fragment): PORTL_LAMBD - Experimental evidence at protein level: Swiss-Prot protein existence level 1. Forms the portal vertex of the capsid (PubMed:6228056, PubMed:6232391). This portal plays critical roles in head assembly, genome packaging, neck/tail attachment, and genome ejection (Probable). The portal protein multimerizes as a single ring-shaped homododecamer arranged around a central channel (PubMed:6232391). Binds to the terminase subunits to form the packaging machine (PubMed:7799432). From Escherichia phage lambda (Bacteriophage lambda).
>Addgene plasmid #133399 | BII-ChPtW-smURFP | depositor full sequence | sequence record 256381 | BII-ChPtW-smURFP sequence 7445 bps
TTAACCCTAGAAAGATAGTCTGCGTAAAATTGACGCATGCATTCTTGAAATATTGCTCTCTCTTTCTAAA
TAGCGCGAATCCGTCGCTGTGCATTTAGGACATCTCAGTCGCCGCTTGGAGCTCCCGTGAGGCGTGCTTG
TCAATGCGGTAAGTGTCACTGATTTTGAACTATAACGACCGCGTGAGTCAAAATGACGCATGATTATCTT
TTACGTGACTTTTAAGATTTAACTCATACGATAATTATATTGTTATTTCATGTTCTACTTACGTGATAAC
TTATTATATATATATTTTCTTGTTATAGATCCACTAGTTCTAGAGGGACAGCCCCCCCCCAAAGCCCCCA
GGGATGTAATTACGTCCCTCCCCCGCTAGGGGGCAGCAGCGAGCCGCCCGGGGCTCCGCTCCGGTCCGGC
GCTCCCCCCGCATCCCCGAGCCGGCAGCGTGCGGGGACAGCCCGGGCACGGGGAAGGTGGCACGGGATCG
CTTTCCTCTGAACGCTTCTCGCTGCTCTTTGAGCCTGCAGACACCTGGGGGGATACGGGGAAAAGGCCTC
CAAGGCCTGCAGGAGTCAATGGGAAAAACCCATTGGAGCCAAGTACACTGACTCAATAGGGACTTTCCAT
TGGGTTTTGCCCAGTACATAAGGTCAATAGGGGGTGAGTCAACAGGAAAGTCCCATTGGAGCCAAGTACA
TTGAGTCAATAGGGACTTTCCAATGGGTTTTGCCCAGTACATAAGGTCAATGGGAGGTAAGCCAATGGGT
TTTTCCCATTACTGACATGTATACTGAGTCATTAGGGACTTTCCAATGGGTTTTGCCCAGTACATAAGGT
CAATAGGGGTGAATCAACAGGAAAGTCCCATTGGAGCCAAGTACACTGAGTCAATAGGGACTTTCCATTG
GGTTTTGCCCAGTACAAAAGGTCAATAGGGGGTGAGTCAATGGGTTTTTCCCATTATTGGCACATACATA
AGGTCAATAGGGGTGACTAGTGGAGAAGAGCATGCTTGAGGGCTGAGTGCCCCTCAGTGGGCAGAGAGCA
CATGGCCCACAGTCCCTGAGAAGTTGGGGGGAGGGGTGGGCAATTGAACTGGTGCCTAGAGAAGGTGGGG
CTTGGGTAAACTGGGAAAGTGATGTGGTGTACTGGCTCCACCTTTTTCCCCAGGGTGGGGGAGAACCATA
TATAAGTGCAGTAGTCTCTGTGAACATTCGGTTTAGTGAACCTGCAGGTCGGCCGCCACGACCGGTGCCA
CCATGACTGAATACAAACCAACTGTTCGCCTGGCAACTCGTGATGATGTTCCACGTGCAGTTCGCACCCT
GGCTGCTGCATTTGCTGACTACCCTGCAACCCGTCACACTGTGGACCCAGACCGCCACATTGAACGTGTG
ACTGAACTGCAGGAGCTGTTCCTGACCCGTGTGGGCCTGGACATTGGCAAAGTGTGGGTGGCAGATGATG
GTGCTGCTGTGGCAGTGTGGACCACCCCTGAATCTGTTGAAGCTGGTGCAGTGTTTGCTGAGATTGGCCC
ACGCATGGCAGAACTGTCTGGCAGCCGCCTGGCAGCACAACAGCAGATGGAAGGTCTGCTGGCACCACAC
CGCCCAAAAGAACCTGCTTGGTTCCTGGCAACTGTGGGTGTGAGCCCTGACCACCAGGGTAAGGGCCTGG
GCTCTGCAGTGGTGCTGCCTGGTGTGGAAGCAGCTGAACGTGCAGGTGTGCCTGCTTTCCTGGAGACCTC
AGCTCCACGCAACCTGCCTTTCTATGAACGCCTGGGCTTCACTGTGACTGCTGATGTGGAAGTGCCAGAA
GGCCCACGCACTTGGTGCATGACTCGCAAACCAGGTGCTAGCCTTGGCTCCGGCGAGGGCAGGGGAAGTC
TTCTAACATGCGGGGACGTGGAGGAAAATCCCGGCCCACTCGGCTACCCCTACGACGTGCCCGACTACGC
CAGCGGCATGGCTAAGACTTCCGAACAGAGGGTGAACATTGCTACACTGCTGACAGAAAATAAGAAGAAA
ATCGTGGATAAGGCTTCCCAGGATCTGTGGCGGAGACACCCAGACCTGATCGCACCAGGAGGAATTGCTT
TCTCTCAGAGGGACCGCGCTCTGTGCCTGCGAGATTACGGCTGGTTCCTGCATCTGATCACCTTTTGTCT
GCTGGCCGGAGATAAGGGCCCCATCGAGTCTATTGGGCTGATCAGTATTCGAGAAATGTATAACTCACTG
GGAGTGCCCGTCCCTGCAATGATGGAGAGCATTAGATGCCTGAAAGAAGCCAGCCTGTCCCTGCTGGACG
AAGAGGACGCCAACGAGACCGCACCCTACTTTGATTACATTATTAAGGCTATGTCCAGCCCCAAGAAGAA
GCGCAAGGTGGGCGCCTAAGGCTAGAGTTCGCGTCTGGAACAATCAACCTCTGGATTACAAAATTTGTGA
AAGATTGACTGGTATTCTTAACTATGTTGCTCCTTTTACGCTATGTGGATACGCTGCTTTAATGCCTTTG
TATCATGCTATTGCTTCCCGTATGGCTTTCATTTTCTCCTCCTTGTATAAATCCTGGTTGCTGTCTCTTT
ATGAGGAGTTGTGGCCCGTTGTCAGGCAACGTGGCGTGGTGTGCACTGTGTTTGCTGACGCAACCCCCAC
TGGTTGGGGCATTGCCACCACCTGTCAGCTCCTTTCCGGGACTTTCGCTTTCCCCCTCCCTATTGCCACG
GCGGAACTCATCGCCGCCTGCCTTGCCCGCTGCTGGACAGGGGCTCGGCTGTTGGGCACTGACAATTCCG
TGGTGTTGTCGGGGAAGCTGACGTCCTTTCCATGGCTGCTCGCCTGTGTTGCCACCTGGATTCTGCGCGG
GACGTCCTTCTGCTACGTCCCTTCGGCCCTCAATCCAGCGGACCTTCCTTCCCGCGGCCTGCTGCCGGCT
CTGCGGCCTCTTCCGCGTCTTCGCCTTCGCCCTCAGACGAGTCGGATCTCCCTTTGGGCCGCCTCCCCGC
CTGGAATTAATTCTGGCTAAGCACTTCGTGGCCGTCGATCGTTTAAAGGGAGGTAGTGAGTCGAGATATC
GATACTAGTGATCCAGACATGATAAGATACATTGATGAGTTTGGACAAACCACAACTAGAATGCAGTGAA
AAAAATGCTTTATTTGTGAAATTTGTGATGCTATTGCTTTATTTGTAACCATTATAAGCTGCAATAAACA
AGTTAACAACAACAATTGCATTCATTTTATGTTTCAGGTTCAGGGGGAGGTGTGGGAGGTTTTTTAAAGC
AAGTAAAACCTCTACAAATGTGGTATGGCTGATTATGATCCTCTAGAGGGACAGCCCCCCCCCAAAGCCC
CCAGGGATGTAATTACGTCCCTCCCCCGCTAGGGGGCAGCAGCGAGCCGCCCGGGGCTCCGCTCCGGTCC
GGCGCTCCCCCCGCATCCCCGAGCCGGCAGCGTGCGGGGACAGCCCGGGCACGGGGAAGGTGGCACGGGA
TCGCTTTCCTCTGAACGCTTCTCGCTGCTCTTTGAGCCTGCAGACACCTGGGGGGATACGGGGAAAAGCC
ATACCAATGGAGCTCACGGGGACAGCCCCCCCCCAAAGCCCCCAGGGATGTAATTACGTCCCTCCCCCGC
TAGGGGGCAGCAGCGAGCCGCCCGGGGCTCCGCTCCGGTCCGGCGCTCCCCCCGCATCCCCGAGCCGGCA
GCGTGCGGGGACAGCCCGGGCACGGGGAAGGTGGCACGGGATCGCTTTCCTCTGAACGCTTCTCGCTGCT
CTTTGAGCCTGCAGACACCTGGGGGGATACGGGGAAAAAGAATTCGATAAAAGTTTTGTTACTTTATAGA
AGAAATTTTGAGTTTTTGTTTTTTTTAATAAATAAATAAACATAAATAAATTGTTTGTTGAATTTATTAT
TAGTATGTAAGTGTAAATATAATAAAACTTAATATCTATTCAAATTAATAAATAAACCTCGATATACAGA
CCGATAAAACACATGCGTCAATTTTACACATGATTATCTTTAACGTACGTCACAATATGATTATCTTTCT
AGGGTTAATCTAGCTGCGTGTTCTGCAGCGTGTCGAGCATCTTCATCTGCTCCATCACGCTGTAAAACAC
ATTTGCACCGCGAGTCTGCCCGTCCTCCACGGGTTCAAAAACGTGAATGAACGAGGCGCGCTCACTGGCC
GTCGTTTTACAACGTCGTGACTGGGAAAACCCTGGCGTTACCCAACTTAATCGCCTTGCAGCACATCCCC
CTTTCGCCAGCTGGCGTAATAGCGAAGAGGCCCGCACCGATCGCCCTTCCCAACAGTTGCGCAGCCTGAA
TGGCGAATGGG
[124 nt withheld, positions 4352-4475]
C
[91 nt withheld, positions 4477-4567]
A
[49 nt withheld, positions 4569-4617]
CCTTTGACGTTGGAGTCCACGTTCTTT
[37 nt withheld, positions 4645-4681]
ACCCTATCTCGGTCTATTCTTTTGATTTATAAGGGATTTTGCCGATTTCGGCCTATTGGTTAAAAAATGA
GCTGATTTAACAAAAATTTAACGCGAATTTTAACAAAATATTAACGCTTACAATTTAGGTGGCACTTTTC
GGGGAAATGTGCGCGGAACCCCTATTTGTTTATTTTTCTAAATACATTCAAATATGTATCCGCTCATGAG
ACAATAACCCTGATAAATGCTTCAATAATATTGAAAAAGGAAGAGTATGAGTATTCAACATTTCCGTGTC
GCCCTTATTCCCTTTTTTGCGGCATTTTGCCTTCCTGTTTTTGCTCACCCAGAAACGCTGGTGAAAGTAA
AAGATGCTGAAGATCAGTTGGGTGCACGAGTGGGTTACATCGAACTGGATCTCAACAGCGGTAAGATCCT
TGAGAGTTTTCGCCCCGAAGAACGTTTTCCAATGATGAGCACTTTTAAAGTTCTGCTATGTGGCGCGGTA
TTATCCCGTATTGACGCCGGGCAAGAGCAACTCGGTCGCCGCATACACTATTCTCAGAATGACTTGGTTG
AGTACTCACCAGTCACAGAAAAGCATCTTACGGATGGCATGACAGTAAGAGAATTATGCAGTGCTGCCAT
AACCATGAGTGATAACACTGCGGCCAACTTACTTCTGACAACGATCGGAGGACCGAAGGAGCTAACCGCT
TTTTTGCACAACATGGGGGATCATGTAACTCGCCTTGATCGTTGGGAACCGGAGCTGAATGAAGCCATAC
CAAACGACGAGCGTGACACCACGATGCCTGTAGCAATGGCAACAACGTTGCGCAAACTATTAACTGGCGA
ACTACTTACTCTAGCTTCCCGGCAACAATTAATAGACTGGATGGAGGCGGATAAAGTTGCAGGACCACTT
CTGCGCTCGGCCCTTCCGGCTGGCTGGTTTATTGCTGATAAATCTGGAGCCGGTGAGCGTGGGTCTCGCG
GTATCATTGCAGCACTGGGGCCAGATGGTAAGCCCTCCCGTATCGTAGTTATCTACACGACGGGGAGTCA
GGCAACTATGGATGAACGAAATAGACAGATCGCTGAGATAGGTGCCTCACTGATTAAGCATTGGTAACTG
TCAGACCAAGTTTACTCATATATACTTTAGATTGATTTAAAACTTCATTTTTAATTTAAAAGGATCTAGG
TGAAGATCCTTTTTGATAATCTCATGACCAAAATCCCTTAACGTGAGTTTTCGTTCCACTGAGCGTCAGA
CCCCGTAGAAAAGATCAAAGGATCTTCTTGAGATCCTTTTTTTCTGCGCGTAATCTGCTGCTTGCAAACA
AAAAAACCACCGCTACCAGCGGTGGTTTGTTTGCCGGATCAAGAGCTACCAACTCTTTTTCCGAAGGTAA
CTGGCTTCAGCAGAGCGCAGATACCAAATACTGTCCTTCTAGTGTAGCCGTAGTTAGGCCACCACTTCAA
GAACTCTGTAGCACCGCCTACATACCTCGCTCTGCTAATCCTGTTACCAGTGGCTGCTGCCAGTGGCGAT
AAGTCGTGTCTTACCGGGTTGGACTCAAGACGATAGTTACCGGATAAGGCGCAGCGGTCGGGCTGAACGG
GGGGTTCGTGCACACAGCCCAGCTTGGAGCGAACGACCTACACCGAACTGAGATACCTACAGCGTGAGCT
ATGAGAAAGCGCCACGCTTCCCGAAGGGAGAAAGGCGGACAGGTATCCGGTAAGCGGCAGGGTCGGAACA
GGAGAGCGCACGAGGGAGCTTCCAGGGGGAAACGCCTGGTATCTTTATAGTCCTGTCGGGTTTCGCCACC
TCTGACTTGAGCGTCGATTTTTGTGATGCTCGTCAGGGGGGCGGAGCCTATGGAAAAACGCCAGCAACGC
GGCCTTTTTACGGTTCCTGGCCTTTTGCTGGCCTTTTGCTCACATGTTCTTTCCTGCGTTATCCCCTGAT
TCTGTGGATAACCGTATTACCGCCTTTGAGTGAGCTGATACCGCTCGCCGCAGCCGAACGACCGAGCGCA
GCGAGTCAGTGAGCGAGGAAGCGGAAGAGCGCCCAATACGCAAACCGCCTCTCCCCGCGCGTTGGCCGAT
TCATTAATGCAGCTGGCACGACAGGTTTCCCGACTGGAAAGCGGGCAGTGAGCGCAACGCAATTAATGTG
AGTTAGCTCACTCATTAGGCACCCCAGGCTTTACACTTTATGCTTCCGGCTCGTATGTTGTGTGGAATTG
TGAGCGGATAACAATTTCACACAGGAAACAGCTATGACCATGATTACGCCAAGCGCGCCCGCCGGGTAAC
TCACGGGGTATCCATGTCCATTTCTGCGGCATCCAGCCAGGATACCCGTCCTCGCTGACGTAATATCCCA
GCGCCGCACCGCTGTCATTAATCTGCACACCGGCACGGCAGTTCCGGCTGTCGCCGGTATTGTTCGGGTT
GCTGATGCGCTTCGGGCTGACCATCCGGAACTGTGTCCGGAAAAGCCGCGACGAACTGGTATCCCAGGTG
GCCTGAACGAACAGTTCACCGTTAAAGGCGTGCATGGCCACACCTTCCCGAATCATCATGGTAAACGTGC
GTTTTCGCTCAACGTCAATGCAGCAGCAGTCATCCTCGGCAAACTCTTTCCATGCCGCTTCAACCTCGCG
GGAAAAGGCACGGGCTTCTTCCTCCCCGATGCCCAGATAGCGCCAGCTTGGGCGATGACTGAGCCGGAAA
AAAGACCCGACGATATGATCCTGATGCAGCTAGA
