Features (pLannotate 1.2.2; 20 found; start..end, strand, type, name):
    304..321     -  misc_feature   MCS (fragment): pBluescript multiple cloning site
    585..668     +  promoter       mCMV promoter (fragment): mouse cytomegalovirus (CMV) immediate early promoter
    785..992     +  promoter       mCMV promoter (fragment): mouse cytomegalovirus (CMV) immediate early promoter
   1259..1855    +  CDS            pac: PUAC_STRAD - Protein predicted: Swiss-Prot protein existence level 4. Detoxification of puromycin. From Streptomyces alboniger.
   1871..1923    +  CDS            T2A (fragment): 2A peptide from Thosea asigna virus capsid protein Eukaryotic ribosomes fail to insert a peptide bond between the Gly and Pro residues, yielding separate polypeptides.
   1964..2362    +  CDS            smURFP: smURFP is a basic (constitutively fluorescent) near ir fluorescent protein published in 2016, derived from Trichodesmium erythraeum IMS101. It is reported to be a rapidly-maturing dimer with very low acid sensitivity. It requires the cofactor biliverdin for fluorescence.
   2418..3006    +  misc_feature   WPRE: woodchuck hepatitis virus posttranscriptional regulatory element
   3086..3220    -  polyA_signal   SV40 poly(A) signal: SV40 polyadenylation signal
   3243..3326    -  CDS            large T antigen (fragment): large T antigen from SV40 (simian virus 40)
   4068..4187    -  CDS            B (fragment): PORTL_LAMBD - Experimental evidence at protein level: Swiss-Prot protein existence level 1. Forms the portal vertex of the capsid (PubMed:6228056, PubMed:6232391). This portal plays critical roles in head assembly, genome packaging, neck/tail attachment, and genome ejection (Probable). The portal protein multimerizes as a single ring-shaped homododecamer arranged around a central channel (PubMed:6232391). Binds to the terminase subunits to form the packaging machine (PubMed:7799432). From Escherichia phage lambda (Bacteriophage lambda).
   4189..4344    +  CDS            lacZα (fragment): LacZα fragment of β-galactosidase; lacZ fragment
   4349..4777    +  rep_origin     f1 ori (sequence partly withheld): f1 bacteriophage origin of replication; arrow indicates direction of (+) strand synthesis
   4830..4934    +  promoter       AmpR promoter: bla
   4935..5795    +  CDS            AmpR: β-lactamase; bla; confers resistance to ampicillin, carbenicillin, and related antibiotics
   5966..6554    +  rep_origin     ori: high-copy-number ColE1/pMB1/pBR322/pUC origin of replication
   6737..6829    +  CDS            lacI (fragment): lac repressor; lacI; The lac repressor binds to the lac operator to inhibit transcription in E. coli. This inhibition can be relieved by adding lactose or isopropyl-β-D-thiogalactopyranoside (IPTG).
   6842..6863    +  protein_bind   CAP binding site: CAP binding activates transcription in the presence of cAMP. E. coli catabolite activator protein
   6878..6908    +  promoter       lac promoter: promoter for the E. coli lac operon
   6916..6932    +  protein_bind   lac operator: The lac repressor binds to the lac operator to inhibit transcription in E. coli. This inhibition can be relieved by adding lactose or isopropyl-β-D-thiogalactopyranoside (IPTG). lac repressor encoded by lacI
   6970..7437    -  CDS            B (fragment): PORTL_LAMBD - Experimental evidence at protein level: Swiss-Prot protein existence level 1. Forms the portal vertex of the capsid (PubMed:6228056, PubMed:6232391). This portal plays critical roles in head assembly, genome packaging, neck/tail attachment, and genome ejection (Probable). The portal protein multimerizes as a single ring-shaped homododecamer arranged around a central channel (PubMed:6232391). Binds to the terminase subunits to form the packaging machine (PubMed:7799432). From Escherichia phage lambda (Bacteriophage lambda).
>Addgene plasmid #133399 | BII-ChPtW-smURFP | addgene full sequence | sequence record 268584 | Addgene NGS Result
CCCTAGAAAGATAGTCTGCGTAAAATTGACGCATGCATTCTTGAAATATTGCTCTCTCTTTCTAAATAGC
GCGAATCCGTCGCTGTGCATTTAGGACATCTCAGTCGCCGCTTGGAGCTCCCGTGAGGCGTGCTTGTCAA
TGCGGTAAGTGTCACTGATTTTGAACTATAACGACCGCGTGAGTCAAAATGACGCATGATTATCTTTTAC
GTGACTTTTAAGATTTAACTCATACGATAATTATATTGTTATTTCATGTTCTACTTACGTGATAACTTAT
TATATATATATTTTCTTGTTATAGATCCACTAGTTCTAGAGGGACAGCCCCCCCCCAAAGCCCCCAGGGA
TGTAATTACGTCCCTCCCCCGCTAGGGGGCAGCAGCGAGCCGCCCGGGGCTCCGCTCCGGTCCGGCGCTC
CCCCCGCATCCCCGAGCCGGCAGCGTGCGGGGACAGCCCGGGCACGGGGAAGGTGGCACGGGATCGCTTT
CCTCTGAACGCTTCTCGCTGCTCTTTGAGCCTGCAGACACCTGGGGGGATACGGGGAAAAGGCCTCCAAG
GCCTGCAGGAGTCAATGGGAAAAACCCATTGGAGCCAAGTACACTGACTCAATAGGGACTTTCCATTGGG
TTTTGCCCAGTACATAAGGTCAATAGGGGGTGAGTCAACAGGAAAGTCCCATTGGAGCCAAGTACATTGA
GTCAATAGGGACTTTCCAATGGGTTTTGCCCAGTACATAAGGTCAATGGGAGGTAAGCCAATGGGTTTTT
CCCATTACTGACATGTATACTGAGTCATTAGGGACTTTCCAATGGGTTTTGCCCAGTACATAAGGTCAAT
AGGGGTGAATCAACAGGAAAGTCCCATTGGAGCCAAGTACACTGAGTCAATAGGGACTTTCCATTGGGTT
TTGCCCAGTACAAAAGGTCAATAGGGGGTGAGTCAATGGGTTTTTCCCATTATTGGCACATACATAAGGT
CAATAGGGGTGACTAGTGGAGAAGAGCATGCTTGAGGGCTGAGTGCCCCTCAGTGGGCAGAGAGCACATG
GCCCACAGTCCCTGAGAAGTTGGGGGGAGGGGTGGGCAATTGAACTGGTGCCTAGAGAAGGTGGGGCTTG
GGTAAACTGGGAAAGTGATGTGGTGTACTGGCTCCACCTTTTTCCCCAGGGTGGGGGAGAACCATATATA
AGTGCAGTAGTCTCTGTGAACATTCGGTTTAGTGAACCTGCAGGTCGGCCGCCACGACCGGTGCCACCAT
GACTGAATACAAACCAACTGTTCGCCTGGCAACTCGTGATGATGTTCCACGTGCAGTTCGCACCCTGGCT
GCTGCATTTGCTGACTACCCTGCAACCCGTCACACTGTGGACCCAGACCGCCACATTGAACGTGTGACTG
AACTGCAGGAGCTGTTCCTGACCCGTGTGGGCCTGGACATTGGCAAAGTGTGGGTGGCAGATGATGGTGC
TGCTGTGGCAGTGTGGACCACCCCTGAATCTGTTGAAGCTGGTGCAGTGTTTGCTGAGATTGGCCCACGC
ATGGCAGAACTGTCTGGCAGCCGCCTGGCAGCACAACAGCAGATGGAAGGTCTGCTGGCACCACACCGCC
CAAAAGAACCTGCTTGGTTCCTGGCAACTGTGGGTGTGAGCCCTGACCACCAGGGTAAGGGCCTGGGCTC
TGCAGTGGTGCTGCCTGGTGTGGAAGCAGCTGAACGTGCAGGTGTGCCTGCTTTCCTGGAGACCTCAGCT
CCACGCAACCTGCCTTTCTATGAACGCCTGGGCTTCACTGTGACTGCTGATGTGGAAGTGCCAGAAGGCC
CACGCACTTGGTGCATGACTCGCAAACCAGGTGCTAGCCTTGGCTCCGGCGAGGGCAGGGGAAGTCTTCT
AACATGCGGGGACGTGGAGGAAAATCCCGGCCCACTCGGCTACCCCTACGACGTGCCCGACTACGCCAGC
GGCATGGCTAAGACTTCCGAACAGAGGGTGAACATTGCTACACTGCTGACAGAAAATAAGAAGAAAATCG
TGGATAAGGCTTCCCAGGATCTGTGGCGGAGACACCCAGACCTGATCGCACCAGGAGGAATTGCTTTCTC
TCAGAGGGACCGCGCTCTGTGCCTGCGAGATTACGGCTGGTTCCTGCATCTGATCACCTTTTGTCTGCTG
GCCGGAGATAAGGGCCCCATCGAGTCTATTGGGCTGATCAGTATTCGAGAAATGTATAACTCACTGGGAG
TGCCCGTCCCTGCAATGATGGAGAGCATTAGATGCCTGAAAGAAGCCAGCCTGTCCCTGCTGGACGAAGA
GGACGCCAACGAGACCGCACCCTACTTTGATTACATTATTAAGGCTATGTCCAGCCCCAAGAAGAAGCGC
AAGGTGGGCGCCTAAGGCTAGAGTTCGCGTCTGGAACAATCAACCTCTGGATTACAAAATTTGTGAAAGA
TTGACTGGTATTCTTAACTATGTTGCTCCTTTTACGCTATGTGGATACGCTGCTTTAATGCCTTTGTATC
ATGCTATTGCTTCCCGTATGGCTTTCATTTTCTCCTCCTTGTATAAATCCTGGTTGCTGTCTCTTTATGA
GGAGTTGTGGCCCGTTGTCAGGCAACGTGGCGTGGTGTGCACTGTGTTTGCTGACGCAACCCCCACTGGT
TGGGGCATTGCCACCACCTGTCAGCTCCTTTCCGGGACTTTCGCTTTCCCCCTCCCTATTGCCACGGCGG
AACTCATCGCCGCCTGCCTTGCCCGCTGCTGGACAGGGGCTCGGCTGTTGGGCACTGACAATTCCGTGGT
GTTGTCGGGGAAGCTGACGTCCTTTCCATGGCTGCTCGCCTGTGTTGCCACCTGGATTCTGCGCGGGACG
TCCTTCTGCTACGTCCCTTCGGCCCTCAATCCAGCGGACCTTCCTTCCCGCGGCCTGCTGCCGGCTCTGC
GGCCTCTTCCGCGTCTTCGCCTTCGCCCTCAGACGAGTCGGATCTCCCTTTGGGCCGCCTCCCCGCCTGG
AATTAATTCTGGCTAAGCACTTCGTGGCCGTCGATCGTTTAAAGGGAGGTAGTGAGTCGAGATATCGATA
CTAGTGATCCAGACATGATAAGATACATTGATGAGTTTGGACAAACCACAACTAGAATGCAGTGAAAAAA
ATGCTTTATTTGTGAAATTTGTGATGCTATTGCTTTATTTGTAACCATTATAAGCTGCAATAAACAAGTT
AACAACAACAATTGCATTCATTTTATGTTTCAGGTTCAGGGGGAGGTGTGGGAGGTTTTTTAAAGCAAGT
AAAACCTCTACAAATGTGGTATGGCTGATTATGATCCTCTAGAGGGACAGCCCCCCCCCAAAGCCCCCAG
GGATGTAATTACGTCCCTCCCCCGCTAGGGGGCAGCAGCGAGCCGCCCGGGGCTCCGCTCCGGTCCGGCG
CTCCCCCCGCATCCCCGAGCCGGCAGCGTGCGGGGACAGCCCGGGCACGGGGAAGGTGGCACGGGATCGC
TTTCCTCTGAACGCTTCTCGCTGCTCTTTGAGCCTGCAGACACCTGGGGGGATACGGGGAAAAAGCCATA
CCAATGGAGCTCACGGGGACAGCCCCCCCCCAAAGCCCCCAGGGATGTAATTACGTCCCTCCCCCGCTAG
GGGGCAGCAGCGAGCCGCCCGGGGCTCCGCTCCGGTCCGGCGCTCCCCCCGCATCCCCGAGCCGGCAGCG
TGCGGGGACAGCCCGGGCACGGGGAAGGTGGCACGGGATCGCTTTCCTCTGAACGCTTCTCGCTGCTCTT
TGAGCCTGCAGACACCTGGGGGGATACGGGGAAAAAGAATTCGATAAAAGTTTTGTTACTTTATAGAAGA
AATTTTGAGTTTTTGTTTTTTTTAATAAATAAATAAACATAAATAAATTGTTTGTTGAATTTATTATTAG
TATGTAAGTGTAAATATAATAAAACTTAATATCTATTCAAATTAATAAATAAACCTCGATATACAGACCG
ATAAAACACATGCGTCAATTTTACACATGATTATCTTTAACGTACGTCACAATATGATTATCTTTCTAGG
GTTAATCTAGCTGCGTGTTCTGCAGCGTGTCGAGCATCTTCATCTGCTCCATCACGCTGTAAAACACATT
TGCACCGCGAGTCTGCCCGTCCTCCACGGGTTCAAAAACGTGAATGAACGAGGCGCGCTCACTGGCCGTC
GTTTTACAACGTCGTGACTGGGAAAACCCTGGCGTTACCCAACTTAATCGCCTTGCAGCACATCCCCCTT
TCGCCAGCTGGCGTAATAGCGAAGAGGCCCGCACCGATCGCCCTTCCCAACAGTTGCGCAGCCTGAATGG
CGAATGGG
[124 nt withheld, positions 4349-4472]
C
[91 nt withheld, positions 4474-4564]
A
[49 nt withheld, positions 4566-4614]
CCTTTGACGTTGGAGTCCACGTTCTTT
[37 nt withheld, positions 4642-4678]
ACCCTATCTCGGTCTATTCTTTTGATTTATAAGGGATTTTGCCGATTTCGGCCTATTGGTTAAAAAATGA
GCTGATTTAACAAAAATTTAACGCGAATTTTAACAAAATATTAACGCTTACAATTTAGGTGGCACTTTTC
GGGGAAATGTGCGCGGAACCCCTATTTGTTTATTTTTCTAAATACATTCAAATATGTATCCGCTCATGAG
ACAATAACCCTGATAAATGCTTCAATAATATTGAAAAAGGAAGAGTATGAGTATTCAACATTTCCGTGTC
GCCCTTATTCCCTTTTTTGCGGCATTTTGCCTTCCTGTTTTTGCTCACCCAGAAACGCTGGTGAAAGTAA
AAGATGCTGAAGATCAGTTGGGTGCACGAGTGGGTTACATCGAACTGGATCTCAACAGCGGTAAGATCCT
TGAGAGTTTTCGCCCCGAAGAACGTTTTCCAATGATGAGCACTTTTAAAGTTCTGCTATGTGGCGCGGTA
TTATCCCGTATTGACGCCGGGCAAGAGCAACTCGGTCGCCGCATACACTATTCTCAGAATGACTTGGTTG
AGTACTCACCAGTCACAGAAAAGCATCTTACGGATGGCATGACAGTAAGAGAATTATGCAGTGCTGCCAT
AACCATGAGTGATAACACTGCGGCCAACTTACTTCTGACAACGATCGGAGGACCGAAGGAGCTAACCGCT
TTTTTGCACAACATGGGGGATCATGTAACTCGCCTTGATCGTTGGGAACCGGAGCTGAATGAAGCCATAC
CAAACGACGAGCGTGACACCACGATGCCTGTAGCAATGGCAACAACGTTGCGCAAACTATTAACTGGCGA
ACTACTTACTCTAGCTTCCCGGCAACAATTAATAGACTGGATGGAGGCGGATAAAGTTGCAGGACCACTT
CTGCGCTCGGCCCTTCCGGCTGGCTGGTTTATTGCTGATAAATCTGGAGCCGGTGAGCGTGGGTCTCGCG
GTATCATTGCAGCACTGGGGCCAGATGGTAAGCCCTCCCGTATCGTAGTTATCTACACGACGGGGAGTCA
GGCAACTATGGATGAACGAAATAGACAGATCGCTGAGATAGGTGCCTCACTGATTAAGCATTGGTAACTG
TCAGACCAAGTTTACTCATATATACTTTAGATTGATTTAAAACTTCATTTTTAATTTAAAAGGATCTAGG
TGAAGATCCTTTTTGATAATCTCATGACCAAAATCCCTTAACGTGAGTTTTCGTTCCACTGAGCGTCAGA
CCCCGTAGAAAAGATCAAAGGATCTTCTTGAGATCCTTTTTTTCTGCGCGTAATCTGCTGCTTGCAAACA
AAAAAACCACCGCTACCAGCGGTGGTTTGTTTGCCGGATCAAGAGCTACCAACTCTTTTTCCGAAGGTAA
CTGGCTTCAGCAGAGCGCAGATACCAAATACTGTTCTTCTAGTGTAGCCGTAGTTAGGCCACCACTTCAA
GAACTCTGTAGCACCGCCTACATACCTCGCTCTGCTAATCCTGTTACCAGTGGCTGCTGCCAGTGGCGAT
AAGTCGTGTCTTACCGGGTTGGACTCAAGACGATAGTTACCGGATAAGGCGCAGCGGTCGGGCTGAACGG
GGGGTTCGTGCACACAGCCCAGCTTGGAGCGAACGACCTACACCGAACTGAGATACCTACAGCGTGAGCT
ATGAGAAAGCGCCACGCTTCCCGAAGGGAGAAAGGCGGACAGGTATCCGGTAAGCGGCAGGGTCGGAACA
GGAGAGCGCACGAGGGAGCTTCCAGGGGGAAACGCCTGGTATCTTTATAGTCCTGTCGGGTTTCGCCACC
TCTGACTTGAGCGTCGATTTTTGTGATGCTCGTCAGGGGGGCGGAGCCTATGGAAAAACGCCAGCAACGC
GGCCTTTTTACGGTTCCTGGCCTTTTGCTGGCCTTTTGCTCACATGTTCTTTCCTGCGTTATCCCCTGAT
TCTGTGGATAACCGTATTACCGCCTTTGAGTGAGCTGATACCGCTCGCCGCAGCCGAACGACCGAGCGCA
GCGAGTCAGTGAGCGAGGAAGCGGAAGAGCGCCCAATACGCAAACCGCCTCTCCCCGCGCGTTGGCCGAT
TCATTAATGCAGCTGGCACGACAGGTTTCCCGACTGGAAAGCGGGCAGTGAGCGCAACGCAATTAATGTG
AGTTAGCTCACTCATTAGGCACCCCAGGCTTTACACTTTATGCTTCCGGCTCGTATGTTGTGTGGAATTG
TGAGCGGATAACAATTTCACACAGGAAACAGCTATGACCATGATTACGCCAAGCGCGCCCGCCGGGTAAC
TCACGGGGTATCCATGTCCATTTCTGCGGCATCCAGCCAGGATACCCGTCCTCGCTGACGTAATATCCCA
GCGCCGCACCGCTGTCATTAATCTGCACACCGGCACGGCAGTTCCGGCTGTCGCCGGTATTGTTCGGGTT
GCTGATGCGCTTCGGGCTGACCATCCGGAACTGTGTCCGGAAAAGCCGCGACGAACTGGTATCCCAGGTG
GCCTGAACGAACAGTTCACCGTTAAAGGCGTGCATGGCCACACCTTCCCGAATCATCATGGTAAACGTGC
GTTTTCGCTCAACGTCAATGCAGCAGCAGTCATCCTCGGCAAACTCTTTCCATGCCGCTTCAACCTCGCG
GGAAAAGGCACGGGCTTCTTCCTCCCCGATGCCCAGATAGCGCCAGCTTGGGCGATGACTGAGCCGGAAA
AAAGACCCGACGATATGATCCTGATGCAGCTAGATTAA
